Addgene plasmid #32934: pMXs-NKX6.1
Depositing lab: Kevin Eggan. Depositing organization: Harvard University. Publication: Conversion of mouse and human fibroblasts into functional spinal motor neurons. Son EY, Ichida JK, Wainger BJ, Toma JS, Rafuse VF, Woolf CJ, Eggan K. Cell Stem Cell. 2011 Sep 2;9(3):205-18. 10.1016/j.stem.2011.07.014 PubMed 21852222.
Backbone
  Vector backbone: pMXs
  Backbone size w/o insert (bp): 4800
  Vector type: Mammalian Expression, Retroviral
Growth in bacteria
  Bacterial resistance: Ampicillin, 100 μg/mL
  Growth temperature: 37°C
  Growth strain: Stbl3
  Copy number: Unknown
Gene/Insert
  Gene/Insert name: NKX6.1
  Species: H. sapiens (human)
  Entrez Gene: NKX6-1 (a.k.a. NKX6.1, NKX6A)
  Promoter: 5'LTR
  Cloning method: Gateway Cloning
  Sequencing primers: 5′ pLXSN 5'
Terms and licenses: Academic/Nonprofit Terms; Industry Terms: Not Available to Industry
How to cite: pMXs-NKX6.1 was a gift from Kevin Eggan (Addgene plasmid # 32934 ; http://n2t.net/addgene:32934 ; RRID:Addgene_32934)
