[The description below was written by a language model from this plasmid's Addgene catalogue record and pLannotate feature annotations shown in this document.]
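Description:
pMXs-NKX6.1 is a Moloney murine leukemia virus-based retroviral expression plasmid built on the pMXs backbone and carrying the human NKX6-1 (NKX6.1, NKX6A) coding sequence. It is propagated in E. coli through a high-copy ColE1/pUC-type origin and selected with ampicillin via the β-lactamase gene and its own promoter. No mammalian selection marker or reporter appears in the feature table, so the transcription factor seems to be the only payload.

The viral cassette starts with a 5' MMLV LTR, which the record names as the promoter driving the insert. This is followed by the MMLV packaging signal (with an additional fragment annotated as MESV Ψ), a truncated gag segment lacking its start codon, and a pol-derived region containing the splice acceptor. Together these elements allow the genomic RNA to be efficiently encapsidated when gag, pol and env are supplied in trans by a packaging cell line. The NKX6-1 open reading frame sits between attB1 and attB2 sites, consistent with the recorded Gateway cloning into a destination version of the vector. The 3' LTR is annotated as a short ΔU3-like fragment adjoining a larger MMLV LTR match; this split probably reflects how the annotation tool matched the sequence rather than a self-inactivating design, since expression depends on LTR promoter activity.

NKX6-1 is a homeodomain transcription factor involved in ventral neural tube patterning, motor neuron specification and pancreatic beta-cell development. The associated publication concerns the conversion of mouse and human fibroblasts into functional spinal motor neurons, which suggests the plasmid was used to produce retrovirus for stable, integrated delivery of this factor in transcription factor-based reprogramming experiments.
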