Features (pLannotate 1.2.2; 13 found; start..end, strand, type, name):
     22..615     +  LTR            LTR: long terminal repeat from Moloney murine leukemia virus
    678..877     +  misc_feature   MMLV Ψ: packaging signal of Moloney murine leukemia virus (MMLV)
    929..1017    +  misc_feature   MESV Ψ (fragment): packaging signal of murine embryonic stem cell virus
   1094..1510    +  CDS            gag (truncated): truncated Moloney murine leukemia virus (MMLV) gag gene lacking the start codon
   1520..1894    +  misc_feature   pol region: Moloney murine leukemia virus (MMLV) pol region containing the splice acceptor site
   1915..1939    +  protein_bind   attB1: mutant version of attB; recombination site for the Gateway® BP reaction BP Clonase™
   1942..3042    +  CDS            NKX6-1: NKX61_HUMAN - Also known as NKX6A. Experimental evidence at protein level: Swiss-Prot protein existence level 1. Transcription factor which binds to specific A/T-rich DNA sequences in the promoter regions of a number of genes. Involved in the development of insulin-producing beta cells in the islets of Langerhans at the secondary transition (By similarity). Together with NKX2-2 and IRX3 acts to restrict the generation of motor neurons to the appropriate region of the neural tube. Belongs to the class II proteins of neuronal progenitor factors, which are induced by SHH signals (By similarity).
   3047..3071    -  protein_bind   attB2: mutant version of attB; recombination site for the Gateway® BP reaction BP Clonase™
   3120..3241    +  LTR            3' LTR (ΔU3) (fragment): self-inactivating 3' long terminal repeat (LTR) from Moloney murine leukemia virus
   3242..3711    +  LTR            LTR: long terminal repeat from Moloney murine leukemia virus
   3952..4540    -  rep_origin     ori: high-copy-number ColE1/pMB1/pBR322/pUC origin of replication
   4704..5564    -  CDS            AmpR: β-lactamase; bla; confers resistance to ampicillin, carbenicillin, and related antibiotics
   5565..5669    -  promoter       AmpR promoter: bla
>Addgene plasmid #32934 | pMXs-NKX6.1 | addgene full sequence | sequence record 348002 | Addgene NGS Result
CCCGAAAAGTGCCACCTGCATAATGAAAGACCCCACCTGTAGGTTTGGCAAGCTAGCTTAAGTAACGCCA
TTTTGCAAGGCATGGAAAAATACATAACTGAGAATAGAAAAGTTCAGATCAAGGTCAGGAACAGATGGAA
CAGCTGAATATGGGCCAAACAGGATATCTGTGGTAAGCAGTTCCTGCCCCGGCTCAGGGCCAAGAACAGA
TGGAACAGCTGAATATGGGCCAAACAGGATATCTGTGGTAAGCAGTTCCTGCCCCGGCTCAGGGCCAAGA
ACAGATGGTCCCCAGATGCGGTCCAGCCCTCAGCAGTTTCTAGAGAACCATCAGATGTTTCCAGGGTGCC
CCAAGGACCTGAAATGACCCTGTGCCTTATTTGAACTAACCAATCAGTTCGCTTCTCGCTTCTGTTCGCG
CGCTTCTGCTCCCCGAGCTCAATAAAAGAGCCCACAACCCCTCACTCGGCGCGCCAGTCCTCCGATTGAC
TGAGTCGCCCGGGTACCCGTGTATCCAATAAACCCTCTTGCAGTTGCATCCGACTTGTGGTCTCGCTGTT
CCTTGGGAGGGTCTCCTCTGAGTGATTGACTACCCGTCAGCGGGGGTCTTTCATTTGGGGGCTCGTCCGG
GATCGGGAGACCCCTGCCCAGGGACCACCGACCCACCACCGGGAGGTAAGCTGGCCAGCAACTTATCTGT
GTCTGTCCGATTGTCTAGTGTCTATGACTGATTTTATGCGCCTGCGTCGGTACTAGTTAGCTAACTAGCT
CTGTATCTGGCGGACCCGTGGTGGAACTGACGAGTTCGGAACACCCGGCCGCAACCCTGGGAGACGTCCC
AGGGACTTCGGGGGCCGTTTTTGTGGCCCGACCTGAGTCCAAAAATCCCGATCGTTTTGGACTCTTTGGT
GCACCCCCCTAATAGGAGGGATATGTGGTTCTGGTAGGAGACGAGAACCTAAAACAGTTCCCGCCTCCGT
CTGAATTTTTGCTTTCGGTTTGGGACCGAAGCCGCGCCGCGCGTCTTGTCTGCTGCAGCATCGTTCTGTG
TTGTCTCTGTCTGACTGTGTTTCTGTATTTGTCTGAAAATTAGGGCCAGACTGTTACCACTCCCTTAAGT
TTGACCTTAGGTCACTGGAAAGATGTCGAGCGGATCGCTCACAACCAGTCGGTAGATGTCAAGAAGAGAC
GTTGGGTTACCTTCTGCTCTGCAGAATGGCCAACCTTTAACGTCGGATGGCCGCGAGACGGCACCTTTAA
CCGAGACCTCATCACCCAGGTTAAGATCAAGGTCTTTTCACCTGGCCCGCATGGACACCCAGACCAGGTC
CCCTACATCGTGACCTGGGAAGCCTTGGCTTTTGACCCCCCTCCCTGGGTCAAGCCCTTTGTACACCCTA
AGCCTCCGCCTCCTCTTCCTCCATCCGCCCCGTCTCTCCCCCTTGAACCTCCTCGTTCGACCCCGCCTCG
ATCCTCCCTTTATCCAGCCCTCACTCCTTCTCTAGGCGCCCCCATATGGCCATATGAGATCTTATATGGG
GCACCCCCGCCCCTTGTAAACTTCCCTGACCCTGACATGACAAGAGTTACTAACAGCCCCTCTCTCCAAG
CTCACTTACAGGCTCTCTACTTAGTCCAGCACGAAGTCTGGAGACCTCTGGCGGCAGCCTACCAAGAACA
ACTGGACCGACCGGTGGTACCTCACCCTTACCGAGTCGGCGACACAGTGTGGGTCCGCCGACACCAGACT
AAGAACCTAGAACCTCGCTGGAAAGGACCTTACACAGTCCTGCTGACCACCCCCACCGCCCTCAAAGTAG
ACGGCATCGCAGCTTGGATACACGCCGCCCACGTGAAGGCTGCCGACCCCGGGGGTGGACCATCCTCTAG
ACTGCCGGATCTAGCTAGTTAATCACAAGTTTGTACAAAAAAGCAGGCTTGATGTTAGCGGTGGGGGCAA
TGGAGGGCACCCGGCAGAGCGCATTCCTGCTCAGCAGCCCTCCCCTGGCCGCCCTGCACAGCATGGCCGA
GATGAAGACCCCGCTGTACCCTGCCGCGTATCCCCCGCTGCCTGCCGGCCCCCCCCCCTCCTCGTCCTCG
TCGTCGTCCTCCTCGTCGCCCCCCCCGCCTCTGGGCACCCACAACCCAGGCGGCCTGAAGCCCCCGGCCA
CGGGGGGGCTCTCATCCCTCGGCAGCCCCCCGCAGCAGCTCTCGGCCGCCACCCCACACGGCATCAACGA
TATCCTGAGCCGGCCCTCCATGCCCGTGGCCTCGGGGGCCGCCCTGCCCTCCGCCTCGCCCTCCGGTTCC
TCCTCCTCCTCTTCCTCGTCCGCCTCTGCCTCCTCCGCCTCTGCCGCCGCCGCGGCTGCTGCCGCGGCCG
CAGCCGCCGCCTCATCCCCGGCGGGGCTGCTGGCCGGACTGCCACGCTTTAGCAGCCTGAGCCCGCCGCC
GCCGCCGCCCGGGCTCTACTTCAGCCCCAGCGCCGCGGCCGTGGCCGCCGTGGGCCGGTACCCCAAGCCG
CTGGCTGAGCTGCCTGGCCGGACGCCCATCTTCTGGCCCGGAGTGATGCAGAGCCCGCCCTGGAGGGACG
CACGCCTGGCCTGTACCCCTCATCAAGGATCCATTTTGTTGGACAAAGACGGGAAGAGAAAACACACGAG
ACCCACTTTTTCCGGACAGCAGATCTTCGCCCTGGAGAAGACTTTCGAACAAACAAAATACTTGGCGGGG
CCCGAGAGGGCTCGTTTGGCCTATTCGTTGGGGATGACAGAGAGTCAGGTCAAGGTCTGGTTCCAGAACC
GCCGGACCAAGTGGAGGAAGAAGCACGCTGCCGAGATGGCCACGGCCAAGAAGAAGCAGGACTCGGAGAC
AGAGCGCCTCAAGGGGGCCTCGGAGAACGAGGAAGAGGACGACGACTACAATAAGCCTCTGGATCCCAAC
TCGGACGACGAGAAAATCACGCAGCTGTTGAAGAAGCACAAGTCCAGCAGCGGCGGCGGCGGCGGCCTCC
TACTGCACGCGTCCGAGCCGGAGAGCTCATCCTAGTACCCAGCTTTCTTGTACAAAGTGGTGATGACGAT
AAAATAAAAGATTTTATTTAGTCTCCAGAAAAAGGGGGGAATGAAAGACCCCACCTGTAGGTTTGGCAAG
CTAGCTTAAGTAACGCCATTTTGCAAGGCATGGAAAAATACATAACTGAGAATAGAGAAGTTCAGATCAA
GGTCAGGAACAGATGGAACAGCTGAATATGGGCCAAACAGGATATCTGTGGTAAGCAGTTCCTGCCCCGG
CTCAGGGCCAAGAACAGATGGAACAGCTGAATATGGGCCAAACAGGATATCTGTGGTAAGCAGTTCCTGC
CCCGGCTCAGGGCCAAGAACAGATGGTCCCCAGATGCGGTCCAGCCCTCAGCAGTTTCTAGAGAACCATC
AGATGTTTCCAGGGTGCCCCAAGGACCTGAAATGACCCTGTGCCTTATTTGAACTAACCAATCAGTTCGC
TTCTCGCTTCTGTTCGCGCGCTTCTGCTCCCCGAGCTCAATAAAAGAGCCCACAACCCCTCACTCGGGGC
GCCAGTCCTCCGATTGACTGAGTCGCCCGGGTACCCGTGTATCCAATAAACCCTCTTGCAGTTGCATCCG
ACTTGTGGTCTCGCTGTTCCTTGGGAGGGTCTCCTCTGAGTGATTGACTACCCGTCAGCGGGGGTCTTTC
ACATGCAGCATGTATCAAAATTAATTTGGTTTTTTTTCTTAAGTATTTACATTAAATGGCCATACGTTTC
CTCGCTCACTGACTCGCTGCGCTCGGTCGTTCGGCTGCGGCGAGCGGTATCAGCTCACTCAAAGGCGGTA
ATACGGTTATCCACAGAATCAGGGGATAACGCAGGAAAGAACATGTGAGCAAAAGGCCAGCAAAAGGCCA
GGAACCGTAAAAAGGCCGCGTTGCTGGCGTTTTTCCATAGGCTCCGCCCCCCTGACGAGCATCACAAAAA
TCGACGCTCAAGTCAGAGGTGGCGAAACCCGACAGGACTATAAAGATACCAGGCGTTTCCCCCTGGAAGC
TCCCTCGTGCGCTCTCCTGTTCCGACCCTGCCGCTTACCGGATACCTGTCCGCCTTTCTCCCTTCGGGAA
GCGTGGCGCTTTCTCATAGCTCACGCTGTAGGTATCTCAGTTCGGTGTAGGTCGTTCGCTCCAAGCTGGG
CTGTGTGCACGAACCCCCCGTTCAGCCCGACCGCTGCGCCTTATCCGGTAACTATCGTCTTGAGTCCAAC
CCGGTAAGACACGACTTATCGCCACTGGCAGCAGCCACTGGTAACAGGATTAGCAGAGCGAGGTATGTAG
GCGGTGCTACAGAGTTCTTGAAGTGGTGGCCTAACTACGGCTACACTAGAAGAACAGTATTTGGTATCTG
CGCTCTGCTGAAGCCAGTTACCTTCGGAAAAAGAGTTGGTAGCTCTTGATCCGGCAAACAAACCACCGCT
GGTAGCGGTGGTTTTTTTGTTTGCAAGCAGCAGATTACGCGCAGAAAAAAAGGATCTCAAGAAGATCCTT
TGATCTTTTCTACGGGGTCTGACGCTCAGTGGAACGAAAACTCACGTTAAGGGATTTTGGTCATGAGATT
ATCAAAAAGGATCTTCACCTAGATCCTTTTGCGGCCGGCCGCAAATCAATCTAAAGTATATATGAGTAAA
CTTGGTCTGACAGTTACCAATGCTTAATCAGTGAGGCACCTATCTCAGCGATCTGTCTATTTCGTTCATC
CATAGTTGCCTGACTCCCCGTCGTGTAGATAACTACGATACGGGAGGGCTTACCATCTGGCCCCAGTGCT
GCAATGATACCGCGAGACCCACGCTCACCGGCTCCAGATTTATCAGCAATAAACCAGCCAGCCGGAAGGG
CCGAGCGCAGAAGTGGTCCTGCAACTTTATCCGCCTCCATCCAGTCTATTAATTGTTGCCGGGAAGCTAG
AGTAAGTAGTTCGCCAGTTAATAGTTTGCGCAACGTTGTTGCCATTGCTACAGGCATCGTGGTGTCACGC
TCGTCGTTTGGTATGGCTTCATTCAGCTCCGGTTCCCAACGATCAAGGCGAGTTACATGATCCCCCATGT
TGTGCAAAAAAGCGGTTAGCTCCTTCGGTCCTCCGATCGTTGTCAGAAGTAAGTTGGCCGCAGTGTTATC
ACTCATGGTTATGGCAGCACTGCATAATTCTCTTACTGTCATGCCATCCGTAAGATGCTTTTCTGTGACT
GGTGAGTACTCAACCAAGTCATTCTGAGAATAGTGTATGCGGCGACCGAGTTGCTCTTGCCCGGCGTCAA
TACGGGATAATACCGCGCCACATAGCAGAACTTTAAAAGTGCTCATCATTGGAAAACGTTCTTCGGGGCG
AAAACTCTCAAGGATCTTACCGCTGTTGAGATCCAGTTCGATGTAACCCACTCGTGCACCCAACTGATCT
TCAGCATCTTTTACTTTCACCAGCGTTTCTGGGTGAGCAAAAACAGGAAGGCAAAATGCCGCAAAAAAGG
GAATAAGGGCGACACGGAAATGTTGAATACTCATACTCTTCCTTTTTCAATATTATTGAAGCATTTATCA
GGGTTATTGTCTCATGAGCGGATACATATTTGAATGTATTTAGAAAAATAAACAAATAGGGGTTCCGCGC
ACATTTC
