>Addgene plasmid #32934 | pMXs-NKX6.1 | addgene partial sequence | sequence record 39850 | pMX-S1811 (GACGGCATCGCAGCTTGGATACAC)
GGGGTGGACCATCCTCTAGACTGCCGGATCTAGCTAGTTAATCACAAGTTTGTACAAAAAAGCAGGCTTG
ATGTTAGCGGTGGGGGCAATGGAGGGCACCCGGCAGAGCGCATTCCTGCTCAGCAGCCCTCCCCTGGCCG
CCCTGCACAGCATGGCCGAGATGAAGACCCCGCTGTACCCTGCCGCGTATCCCCCGCTGCCTGCCGGCCC
CCCCTCCTCCTCGTCCTCGTCGTCGTCCTCCTCGTCGCCCTCCCCGCCTCTGGGCACCCACAACCCAGGC
GGCCTGAAGCCCCCGGCCACGGGGGGGCTCTCATCCCTCGGCAGCCCCCCGCAGCAGCTCTCGGCCGCCA
CCCCACACGGCATCAACGATATCCTGAGCCGGCCCTCCATGCCCGTGGCCTCGGGGGCCGCCCTGCCCTC
CGCCTCGCCCTCCGGTTCCTCCTCCTCCTCTTCCTCGTCCGCCTCTGCCTCCTCCGCCTCTGCCGCCGCC
GCGGCTGCTGCCGCGGCCGCAGCCGCCGCCTCATCCCCGGCGGGGCTGCTGGCCGGACTGCCACGCTTTA
GCAGCCTGAGCCCGCCGCCGCCGCCGCCCGGGCTCTACTTCAGCCCCAGCGCCGCGGCCGTGGCCGCCGT
GGGCCGGTACCCCAAGCCGCTGGCTGAGCTGCCTGGCCGGACGCCCATCTTCTGGCCCGGAGTGATGCAG
AGCCCGCCCTGGAGGGACGCACGCCTGGCCTGTACCCCTCATCAAGGATCCATTTTGTTGGACAAAGACG
GGAAGAGAAAACACACGAGA
